>Addgene plasmid #91268 | pHH0103_MPP3-1/1 | addgene full sequence | sequence record 191061 | Addgene NGS Result
TAAAAATAGGCGTATCACGAGGCCCTTTCGTCTTCAAGAATTCCCGACACCATCGAATGGTGCAAAACCT
TTCGCGGTATGGCATGATAGCGCCCGGAAGAGAGTCAATTCAGGGTGGTGAATGTGAAACCAGTAACGTT
ATACGATGTCGCAGAGTATGCCGGTGTCTCTTATCAGACCGTTTCCCGCGTGGTGAACCAGGCCAGCCAC
GTTTCTGCGAAAACGCGGGAAAAAGTGGAAGCGGCGATGGCGGAGCTGAATTACATTCCCAACCGCGTGG
CACAACAACTGGCGGGCAAACAGTCGTTGCTGATTGGCGTTGCCACCTCCAGTCTGGCCCTGCACGCGCC
GTCGCAAATTGTCGCGGCGATTAAATCTCGCGCCGATCAACTGGGTGCCAGCGTGGTGGTGTCGATGGTA
GAACGAAGCGGCGTCGAAGCCTGTAAAGCGGCGGTGCACAATCTTCTCGCGCAACGCGTCAGTGGGCTGA
TCATTAACTATCCGCTGGATGACCAGGATGCCATTGCTGTGGAAGCTGCCTGCACTAATGTTCCGGCGTT
ATTTCTTGATGTCTCTGACCAGACACCCATCAACAGTATTATTTTCTCCCATGAAGACGGTACGCGACTG
GGCGTGGAGCATCTGGTCGCATTGGGTCACCAGCAAATCGCGCTGTTAGCGGGCCCATTAAGTTCTGTCT
CGGCGCGTCTGCGTCTGGCTGGCTGGCATAAATATCTCACTCGCAATCAAATTCAGCCGATAGCGGAACG
GGAAGGCGACTGGAGTGCCATGTCCGGTTTTCAACAAACCATGCAAATGCTGAATGAGGGCATCGTTCCC
ACTGCGATGCTGGTTGCCAACGATCAGATGGCGCTGGGCGCAATGCGCGCCATTACCGAGTCCGGGCTGC
GCGTTGGTGCGGATATCTCGGTAGTGGGATACGACGATACCGAAGACAGCTCATGTTATATCCCGCCGTT
AACCACCATCAAACAGGATTTTCGCCTGCTGGGGCAAACCAGCGTGGACCGCTTGCTGCAACTCTCTCAG
GGCCAGGCGGTGAAGGGCAATCAGCTGTTGCCCGTCTCACTGGTGAAAAGAAAAACCACCCTGGCGCCCA
ATACGCAAACCGCCTCTCCCCGCGCGTTGGCCGATTCATTAATGCAGCTGGCACGACAGGTTTCCCGACT
GGAAAGCGGGCAGTGAGCGCAACGCAATTAATGTAAGTTAGCTCACTCATTAGGCACAATTCTCATGTTT
GACAGCTTATCATCGACTGCACGGTGCACCAATGCTTCTGGCGTCAGGCAGCCATCGGAAGCTGTGGTAT
GGCTGTGCAGGTCGTAAATCACTGCATAATTCGTGTCGCTCAAGGCGCACTCCCGTTCTGGATAATGTTT
TTTGCGCCGACATCATAACGGTTCTGGCAAATATTCTGAAATGAGCTGTTGACAATTAATCATCGGCTCG
TATAATGTGTGGAATTGTGAGCGGATAACAATTTCACACAGGAAACAGCCAGTCCGTTTAGGTGTTTTCA
CGAGCACTTCACCAACAAGGACCATAGATTATGAAAATCGAAGAACACCATCACCATCACCATTCCAGCG
GTAAGCTTATGTCCCCTATACTAGGTTATTGGAAAATTAAGGGCCTTGTGCAACCCACTCGACTTCTTTT
GGAATATCTTGAAGAAAAATATGAAGAGCATTTGTATGAGCGCGATGAAGGTGATAAATGGCGAAACAAA
AAGTTTGAATTGGGTTTGGAGTTTCCCAATCTTCCTTATTATATTGATGGTGATGTTAAATTAACACAGT
CTATGGCCATCATACGTTATATAGCTGACAAGCACAACATGTTGGGTGGTTGTCCAAAAGAGCGTGCAGA
GATTTCAATGCTTGAAGGAGCGGTTTTGGATATTAGATACGGTGTTTCGAGAATTGCATATAGTAAAGAC
TTTGAAACTCTCAAAGTTGATTTTCTTAGCAAGCTACCTGAAATGCTGAAAATGTTCGAAGATCGTTTAT
GTCATAAAACATATTTAAATGGTGATCATGTAACCCATCCTGACTTCATGTTGTATGACGCTCTTGATGT
TGTTTTATACATGGACCCAATGTGCCTGGATGCGTTCCCAAAATTAGTTTGTTTTAAAAAACGTATTGAA
GCTATCCCACAAATTGATAAGTACTTGAAATCCAGCAAGTATATAGCATGGCCTTTGCAGGGCTGGCAAG
CCACGTTTGGTGGTGGCGACCATCCTCCAAAATCGGATCTGGAAGTTCTGTTCCAGGGGCCCCTGTCCAG
CGGTCTGGTTCCGCGTGGTTCCGGTACCGCGGCCCAGCCGGCCGTGTTTATGCGTGCCCTGTTCCATTAC
AATCCGCGTGAAGATCGTGCCATTCCGTGTCAAGAAGCAGGTCTGCCGTTCCAGCGTCGTCAGGTCCTGG
AAGTGGTTAGCCAAGATGACCCGACCTGGTGGCAGGCGAAACGTGTTGGCGATACGAACCTGCGCGCCGG
CCTGATTCCGTCTAAAGGTTTTCAAGAACGTCGCGCGGCCGCATA
[142 nt withheld, positions 2566-2707]
C
[98 nt withheld, positions 2709-2806]
AGTTTGTACTGGTGACGAAACTCAGTGTCTAGCTAGAGTGGC
[149 nt withheld, positions 2849-2997]
T
[41 nt withheld, positions 2999-3039]
T
[62 nt withheld, positions 3041-3102]
A
[35 nt withheld, positions 3104-3138]
CCTCCCTCAATCGGTTGAATGTCGCCCTTTTGTCTTTGGCGCTGGTAAACCATATGAA
[86 nt withheld, positions 3197-3282]
T
[54 nt withheld, positions 3284-3337]
CTAGCGCCGCCCTATACCTTGTCTGCCTCCCCGCGTTGCGTCGCGGTGCATGGAGCCGGGCCACCTCGAC
CTGAATGGAAGCCGGCGGCACCTCGCTAACGGATTCACCACTCCAAGAATTGGAGCCAATCAATTCTTGC
GGAGAACTGTGAATGCGCAAACCAACCCTTGGCAGAACATATCCATCGCGTCCGCCATCTCCAGCAGCCG
CACGCGGCGCATCTCGGGCAGCGTTGGGTCCTGGCCACGGGTGCGCATGATCGTGCTCCTGTCGTTGAGG
ACCCGGCTAGGCTGGCGGGGTTGCCTTACTGGTTAGCAGAATGAATCACCGATACGCGAGCGAACGTGAA
GCGACTGCTGCTGCAAAACGTCTGCGACCTGAGCAACAACATGAATGGTCTTCGGTTTCCGTGTTTCGTA
AAGTCTGGAAACGCGGAAGTCAGCGCCCTGCACCATTATGTTCCGGATCTGCATCGCAGGATGCTGCTGG
CTACCCTGTGGAACACCTACATCTGTATTAACGAAGCGCTGGCATTGACCCTGAGTGATTTTTCTCTGGT
CCCGCCGCATCCATACCGCCAGTTGTTTACCCTCACAACGTTCCAGTAACCGGGCATGTTCATCATCAGT
AACCCGTATCGTGAGCATCCTCTCTCGTTTCATCGGTATCATTACCCCCATGAACAGAAATCCCCCTTAC
ACGGAGGCATCAGTGACCAAACAGGAAAAAACCGCCCTTAACATGGCCCGCTTTATCAGAAGCCAGACAT
TAACGCTTCTGGAGAAACTCAACGAGCTGGACGCGGATGAACAGGCAGACATCTGTGAATCGCTTCACGA
CCACGCTGATGAGCTTTACCGCAGGATCCGCGAAATTGTAAGCGTTAATATTTTGTTAAAATTCGCGTTA
AATTTTTGTTAAATCAGCTCATTTTTTAACCAATAGGCCGAAATCGGCAAAATCCCTTATAAATCAAAAG
AATAGACCGAGATAGGGT
[37 nt withheld, positions 4336-4372]
AAAGAACGTGGACTCCAACGTCAAAGG
[49 nt withheld, positions 4400-4448]
T
[91 nt withheld, positions 4450-4540]
G
[124 nt withheld, positions 4542-4665]
CGCGGATCCTGCCTCGCGCGTTTCGGTGATGACGGTGAAAACCTCTGACACATGCAGCTCCCGGAGACGG
TCACAGCTTGTCTGTAAGCGGATGCCGGGAGCAGACAAGCCCGTCAGGGCGCGTCAGCGGGTGTTGGCGG
GTGTCGGGGCGCAGCCATGACCCAGTCACGTAGCGATAGCGGAGTGTATACTGGCTTAACTATGCGGCAT
CAGAGCAGATTGTACTGAGAGTGCACCATATGCGGTGTGAAATACCGCACAGATGCGTAAGGAGAAAATA
CCGCATCAGGCGCTCTTCCGCTTCCTCGCTCACTGACTCGCTGCGCTCGGTCGTTCGGCTGCGGCGAGCG
GTATCAGCTCACTCAAAGGCGGTAATACGGTTATCCACAGAATCAGGGGATAACGCAGGAAAGAACATGT
GAGCAAAAGGCCAGCAAAAGGCCAGGAACCGTAAAAAGGCCGCGTTGCTGGCGTTTTTCCATAGGCTCCG
CCCCCCTGACGAGCATCACAAAAATCGACGCTCAAGTCAGAGGTGGCGAAACCCGACAGGACTATAAAGA
TACCAGGGTTTCCCCCTGGAAGCTCCCTCGTGCGCTCTCCTGTTCCGACCCTGCCGCTTACCGGATACCT
GTCCGCCTTTCTCCCTTCGGGAAGCGTGGCGCTTTCTCATAGCTCACGCTGTAGGTATCTCAGTTCGGTG
TAGGTCGTTCGCTCCAAGCTGGGCTGTGTGCACGAACCCCCCGTTCAGCCCGACCGCTGCGCCTTATCCG
GTAACTATCGTCTTGAGTCCAACCCGGTAAGACACGACTTATCGCCACTGGCAGCAGCCACTGGTAACAG
GATTAGCAGAGCGAGGTATGTAGGCGGTGCTACAGAGTTCTTGAAGTGGTGGCCTAACTACGGCTACACT
AGAAGGACAGTATTTGGTATCTGCGCTCTGCTGAAGCCAGTTACCTTCGGAAAAAGAGTTGGTAGCTCTT
GATCCGGCAAACAAACCACCGCTGGTAGCGGTGGTTTTTTTGTTTGCAAGCAGCAGATTACGCGCAGAAA
AAAAGGATCTCAAGAAGATCCTTTGATCTTTTCTACGGGGTCTGACGCTCAGTGGAACGAAAACTCACGT
TAAGGGATTTTGGTCATGAGATTATCAAAAAGGATCTTCACCTAGATCCTTTTAAATTAAAAATGAAGTT
TTAAATCAATCTAAAGTATATATGAGTAAACTTGGTCTGACAGTTACCAATGCTTAATCAGTGAGGCACC
TATCTCAGCGATCTGTCTATTTCGTTCATCCATAGTTGCCTGACTCCCCGTCGTGTAGATAACTACGATA
CGGGAGGGCTTACCATCTGGCCCCAGTGCTGCAATGATACCGCGAGACCCACGCTCACCGGCTCCAGATT
TATCAGCAATAAACCAGCCAGCCGGAAGGGCCGAGCGCAGAAGTGGTCCTGCAACTTTATCCGCCTCCAT
CCAGTCTATTAATTGTTGCCGGGAAGCTAGAGTAAGTAGTTCGCCAGTTAATAGTTTGCGCAACGTTGTT
GCCATTGCTGCAGGCATCGTGGTGTCACGCTCGTCGTTTGGTATGGCTTCATTCAGCTCCGGTTCCCAAC
GATCAAGGCGAGTTACATGATCCCCCATGTTGTGCAAAAAAGCGGTTAGCTCCTTCGGTCCTCCGATCGT
TGTCAGAAGTAAGTTGGCCGCAGTGTTATCACTCATGGTTATGGCAGCACTGCATAATTCTCTTACTGTC
ATGCCATCCGTAAGATGCTTTTCTGTGACTGGTGAGTACTCAACCAAGTCATTCTGAGAATAGTGTATGC
GGCGACCGAGTTGCTCTTGCCCGGCGTCAACACGGGATAATACCGCGCCACATAGCAGAACTTTAAAAGT
GCTCATCATTGGAAAACGTTCTTCGGGGCGAAAACTCTCAAGGATCTTACCGCTGTTGAGATCCAGTTCG
ATGTAACCCACTCGTGCACCCAACTGATCTTCAGCATCTTTTACTTTCACCAGCGTTTCTGGGTGAGCAA
AAACAGGAAGGCAAAATGCCGCAAAAAAGGGAATAAGGGCGACACGGAAATGTTGAATACTCATACTCTT
CCTTTTTCAATATTATTGAAGCATTTATCAGGGTTATTGTCTCATGAGCGGATACATATTTGAATGTATT
TAGAAAAATAAACAAATAGGGGTTCCGCGCACATTTCCCCGAAAAGTGCCACCTGACGTCTAAGAAACCA
TTATTATCATGACATTAACCTA
Features (pLannotate 1.2.2; 21 found; start..end, strand, type, name):
     46..123     +  promoter       lacIq promoter: lacI (mutant); In the lacIq allele, a single base change in the promoter boosts expression of the lacI gene about 10-fold.
    124..1206    +  CDS            lacI: lac repressor; lacI; The lac repressor binds to the lac operator to inhibit transcription in E. coli. This inhibition can be relieved by adding lactose or isopropyl-β-D-thiogalactopyranoside (IPTG).
   1219..1240    +  protein_bind   CAP binding site: CAP binding activates transcription in the presence of cAMP. E. coli catabolite activator protein
   1259..1276    +  promoter       tet promoter (fragment): E. coli promoter for tetracycline efflux protein gene
   1449..1477    +  promoter       tac promoter: strong E. coli promoter; hybrid between the trp and lac UV5 promoters
   1485..1501    +  protein_bind   lac operator: The lac repressor binds to the lac operator to inhibit transcription in E. coli. This inhibition can be relieved by adding lactose or isopropyl-β-D-thiogalactopyranoside (IPTG). lac repressor encoded by lacI
   1586..1603    +  CDS            6xHis: 6xHis affinity tag
   1619..2272    +  CDS            GST26_SCHJA: Experimental evidence at protein level: Swiss-Prot protein existence level 1. GST isoenzymes appear to play a central role in the parasite detoxification system. Other functions are also suspected including a role in increasing the solubility of haematin in the parasite gut. From Schistosoma japonicum (Blood fluke).
   2258..2560    +  CDS            MPP7 (fragment): MPP7_HUMAN - Experimental evidence at protein level: Swiss-Prot protein existence level 1. Acts as an important adapter that promotes epithelial cell polarity and tight junction formation via its interaction with DLG1. Involved in the assembly of protein complexes at sites of cell-cell contact. From Homo sapiens (Human).
   2570..2617    +  terminator     fd terminator (sequence withheld): central terminator from bacteriophage fd (Otsuka and Kunisawa, 1982)
   2622..2834    +  CDS            M13 gene III (fragment) (sequence partly withheld): pIII; III; minor coat protein
   2849..3319    +  CDS            M13 gene III (fragment) (sequence partly withheld): pIII; III; minor coat protein
   3341..3411    +  CDS            TcR (fragment): tetracycline efflux protein; tet; confers resistance to tetracycline
   3653..4033    -  CDS            YPB1_ECOLX: Protein predicted: Swiss-Prot protein existence level 4. From Escherichia coli.
   4050..4201    +  CDS            rop (fragment): Rop protein, which maintains plasmids at low copy number; rop
   4237..4665    -  rep_origin     f1 ori (sequence partly withheld): f1 bacteriophage origin of replication; arrow indicates direction of (+) strand synthesis
   4674..4713    +  CDS            rop (fragment): Rop protein, which maintains plasmids at low copy number; rop
   4815..4955    +  misc_feature   bom: basis of mobility region from pBR322
   5141..5728    -  rep_origin     ori: high-copy-number ColE1/pMB1/pBR322/pUC origin of replication
   5899..6759    -  CDS            AmpR: β-lactamase; bla; confers resistance to ampicillin, carbenicillin, and related antibiotics
   6760..6864    -  promoter       AmpR promoter: bla
