[The description below was written by a language model from this plasmid's Addgene catalogue record and pLannotate feature annotations shown in this document.]
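Description:
pHH0103_MPP3-1/1 is a bacterial expression plasmid built on the pHH0103 backbone for producing and purifying a human SH3 domain from MPP3 (also listed as DLG3). The 222 bp insert was cloned by restriction enzymes between SfiI and NotI sites. The sequenced record is 6,927 nt. The plasmid carries a β-lactamase gene under its own promoter for ampicillin selection and replicates from a ColE1/pMB1-type origin. A pBR322 bom region and fragments of rop are also present. The catalogue lists it as low copy, although the rop reading frame appears interrupted by an f1 origin, a phage element that allows single-stranded DNA production with helper phage.

Expression is driven by the hybrid tac promoter followed by a lac operator. The plasmid also encodes the lac repressor from the up-mutated lacIq promoter, so transcription stays repressed until it is induced with IPTG or lactose. The open reading frame begins with a 6xHis tag, continues into Schistosoma japonicum glutathione S-transferase, and then into the SH3 domain insert. The product is therefore a His-GST-SH3 fusion that can be purified on either nickel or glutathione resins. The automated annotation labels the insert region as a fragment of MPP7, presumably because of homology between related MAGUK family members, whereas the catalogue identifies it as MPP3. An fd phage terminator follows the insert. Downstream lie M13 gene III fragments and remnants of a tetracycline resistance gene, which suggest descent from a phagemid and a pBR322-type plasmid and do not appear to be part of the expressed fusion. The construct belongs to a collection used to survey the binding specificities of the human SH3 domain family.
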