Addgene plasmid #91268: pHH0103_MPP3-1/1
Purpose: Protein expression and purification of human SH3 domain construct MPP3-1/1
Depositing lab: Sachdev Sidhu. Depositing organization: University of Toronto. Publication: Comprehensive Analysis of the Human SH3 Domain Family Reveals a Wide Variety of Non-canonical Specificities. Teyra J, Huang H, Jain S, Guan X, Dong A, Liu Y, Tempel W, Min J, Tong Y, Kim PM, Bader GD, Sidhu SS. Structure. 2017 Oct 3;25(10):1598-1610.e3. doi: 10.1016/j.str.2017.07.017. Epub 2017 Sep 7. PubMed 28890361.
Backbone
  Vector backbone: pHH0103
  Vector type: Bacterial Expression
Growth in bacteria
  Bacterial resistance: Ampicillin, 100 μg/mL
  Growth temperature: 37°C
  Growth strain: DH5alpha
  Copy number: Low Copy
Gene/Insert
  Gene/Insert name: MPP3-1/1
  Species: H. sapiens (human)
  Insert size (bp): 222
  Entrez Gene: MPP3 (a.k.a. DLG3)
  Cloning method: Restriction Enzyme; 5′ cloning site Sfi1 (unknown if destroyed); 3′ cloning site Not1 (unknown if destroyed)
Terms and licenses: Academic/Nonprofit Terms; Industry Terms: Not Available to Industry
How to cite: pHH0103_MPP3-1/1 was a gift from Sachdev Sidhu (Addgene plasmid # 91268 ; http://n2t.net/addgene:91268 ; RRID:Addgene_91268)
