>Addgene plasmid #91268 | pHH0103_MPP3-1/1 | depositor partial sequence | sequence record 175756 | insert sequence
GGCCCAGCCGGCCGTGTTTATGCGTGCCCTGTTCCATTACAATCCGCGTGAAGATCGTGCCATTCCGTGT
CAAGAAGCAGGTCTGCCGTTCCAGCGTCGTCAGGTCCTGGAAGTGGTTAGCCAAGATGACCCGACCTGGT
GGCAGGCGAAACGTGTTGGCGATACGAACCTGCGCGCCGGCCTGATTCCGTCTAAAGGTTTTCAAGAACG
TCGCGCGGCCGC
